Addgene plasmid #176776: pEE019
Purpose: Encodes codon optimized putative thermophilic PET hydrolase enzyme for bacterial expression
Depositing lab: Gregg Beckham. Depositing organization: National Laboratory of the Rockies (NLR). Publication: Sourcing thermotolerant poly(ethylene terephthalate) hydrolase scaffolds from natural diversity. Erickson E, Gado JE, Avilan L, Bratti F, Brizendine RK, Cox PA, Gill R, Graham R, Kim DJ, Konig G, Michener WE, Poudel S, Ramirez KJ, Shakespeare TJ, Zahn M, Boyd ES, Payne CM, DuBois JL, Pickford AR, Beckham GT, McGeehan JE. Nat Commun. 2022 Dec 21;13(1):7850. doi: 10.1038/s41467-022-35237-x. PubMed 36543766.
Backbone
  Vector backbone: pET21b(+)
  Backbone manufacturer: EMD Biosciences
  Backbone size w/o insert (bp): 5366
  Vector type: Bacterial Expression
Growth in bacteria
  Bacterial resistance: Ampicillin, 100 μg/mL
  Growth temperature: 37°C
  Growth strain: DH5alpha
  Copy number: High Copy
Gene/Insert
  Gene/Insert name: 211 (alt name: Environmental sample JzSedJan11_10004914)
  Species: Environmental sample
  Insert size (bp): 789
  Promoter: T7
  Tag / fusion protein: 6xHis (C terminal on backbone)
  Cloning method: Restriction Enzyme; 5′ cloning site NdeI (unknown if destroyed); 3′ cloning site XhoI (unknown if destroyed)
  Sequencing primers: 5′ T7 For; 3′ T7 Rev
Terms and licenses: Academic/Nonprofit Terms; Industry Terms: Not Available to Industry
Depositor comments: Accession Number JzSedJan11_10004914
How to cite: pEE019 was a gift from Gregg Beckham (Addgene plasmid # 176776 ; http://n2t.net/addgene:176776 ; RRID:Addgene_176776)
