[The description below was written by a language model from this plasmid's Addgene catalogue record and pLannotate feature annotations shown in this document.]
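Description:
pEE019 is a bacterial expression plasmid built on the pET21b(+) backbone that encodes a codon-optimized candidate thermophilic poly(ethylene terephthalate) (PET) hydrolase. The 789 bp insert, designated "211", derives from an environmental (metagenomic) sample rather than a named organism and was cloned between the NdeI and XhoI sites. The annotation software did not assign a feature to the insert itself. It presumably occupies the unannotated stretch between the ribosome binding site, which ends at the last base of the circular record, and the His tag at about position 806.

Expression follows the standard pET arrangement. A T7 promoter is followed immediately by a lac operator and the strong T7 gene 10 ribosome binding site, with a T7 terminator downstream of the coding region. The plasmid also carries lacI, so transcription is repressed until it is induced with IPTG or lactose in a host that supplies T7 RNA polymerase. The enzyme is fused at its C terminus to the backbone-encoded 6xHis tag, annotated as a fragment of a longer His tag, which allows purification by metal-affinity chromatography. The short "SET1" hit between the tag and the terminator is probably a match to T7-derived backbone sequence and not a functional solubility tag.

Propagation in E. coli relies on a pBR322/ColE1-type origin with the associated bom and rop elements, although the catalogue lists the plasmid as high copy. Selection is by ampicillin resistance from the β-lactamase gene. An f1 origin is also present, and the tetracycline-resistance fragments are nonfunctional pBR322 remnants. According to the record, the construct is used to produce recombinant enzyme in a survey of natural sequence diversity for thermotolerant PET-degrading scaffolds.
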