Features (pLannotate 1.2.2; 18 found; start..end, strand, type, name):
    806..823     +  CDS            9xHis (fragment): 9xHis affinity tag
    833..882     +  CDS            SET1 (fragment): solubility-enhancement tag derived from T7 phage gene 10B
    890..937     +  terminator     T7 terminator: transcription terminator for bacteriophage T7 RNA polymerase
    974..1402    +  rep_origin     f1 ori (sequence partly withheld): f1 bacteriophage origin of replication; arrow indicates direction of (+) strand synthesis
   1455..1559    +  promoter       AmpR promoter: bla
   1560..2420    +  CDS            AmpR: β-lactamase; bla; confers resistance to ampicillin, carbenicillin, and related antibiotics
   2591..3179    +  rep_origin     ori: high-copy-number ColE1/pMB1/pBR322/pUC origin of replication
   3365..3504    -  misc_feature   bom: basis of mobility region from pBR322
   3606..3797    -  CDS            rop: Rop protein, which maintains plasmids at low copy number; rop
   3814..4194    +  CDS            YPB1_ECOLX: Protein predicted: Swiss-Prot protein existence level 4. From Escherichia coli.
   4266..4557    -  CDS            TcR (fragment): tetracycline efflux protein; tet; confers resistance to tetracycline
   4572..4593    -  protein_bind   CAP binding site: CAP binding activates transcription in the presence of cAMP. E. coli catabolite activator protein
   4606..5688    -  CDS            lacI: lac repressor; lacI; The lac repressor binds to the lac operator to inhibit transcription in E. coli. This inhibition can be relieved by adding lactose or isopropyl-β-D-thiogalactopyranoside (IPTG).
   5689..5766    -  promoter       lacI promoter: lacI
   5774..6053    -  CDS            TcR (fragment): tetracycline efflux protein; tet; confers resistance to tetracycline
   6075..6093    +  promoter       T7 promoter: promoter for bacteriophage T7 RNA polymerase
   6094..6118    +  protein_bind   lac operator: The lac repressor binds to the lac operator to inhibit transcription in E. coli. This inhibition can be relieved by adding lactose or isopropyl-β-D-thiogalactopyranoside (IPTG). lac repressor encoded by lacI
   6133..6155    +  RBS            RBS: efficient ribosome binding site from bacteriophage T7 gene 10 (Olins and Rangwala, 1989)
>Addgene plasmid #176776 | pEE019 | addgene full sequence | sequence record 349241 | Addgene NGS Result
TATACATATGCTGATTCGTCCGGTTACCTTCCGCAATATGAACCAGCAGATTATTGGCATCCTTCACACT
CCGGACAACATCCGTCTGAATGAAAAAGTACCGGGTATCCTGATGTTCCATGGCTTCACTGGTAATAAAA
CTGAAGCGCACCGCCTGTTTGTGCACGTGGCTCGTTCTCTGTCCGAACATGGTTTCATCGTGCTGCGTTT
CGACTTCCGCGGAAGCGGTGATAGCGATGGTGAATTCGAAGACATGACCCTGCCGGGTGAAGTTAGCGAC
GCAGAGCGCGCGCTGACCTTTCTGTTGCGCCAGCGTAACGTTGATAAAAACCGTATTGGTGTAATCGGTC
TGTCCATGGGTGGCCGTGTTGCGGCGATTCTGGCAAGCAAGGACCGGCGCGTTAAATTCGCTGTCCTGTA
CAGCCCGGCGCTGGGTCCGCTGCGCGATCGTTCTCTGTCTTTCATGAGCAAAGAAAAAATTGAACGTCTG
AACTCCGGTGAGGCAGTGGAATTCTTCGCTGAAGGTTGGTATATCAAAAAAGCATTCTTTGAGACCGTGG
ACTATATTGTCCCGCTGGACATCATGGATTCCATTAAAGTTCCGGTTTTGATCGTTCATGGCGACAAAGA
CCCGCTCATTCCGGTTGGTGAGGCTATCCGTGCATACGAAAAAATCAAAGGTGTTAACGAGAAAAATGAG
CTGTACATTGTACGTGGCGGTGATCACACCTTCTCCAAAAAAGAACACACCCTGGAGGTAATCAAGAAAA
CTTTGGACTGGATCCGTAGCCTGGGCATTCTCGAGCACCACCACCACCACCACTGAGATCCGGCTGCTAA
CAAAGCCCGAAAGGAAGCTGAGTTGGCTGCTGCCACCGCTGAGCAATAACTAGCATAACCCCTTGGGGCC
TCTAAACGGGTCTTGAGGGGTTTTTTGCTGAAAGGAGGAACTATATCCGGATTGGCGAATGGG
[124 nt withheld, positions 974-1097]
C
[91 nt withheld, positions 1099-1189]
A
[49 nt withheld, positions 1191-1239]
CCTTTGACGTTGGAGTCCACGTTCTTT
[37 nt withheld, positions 1267-1303]
ACCCTATCTCGGTCTATTCTTTTGATTTATAAGGGATTTTGCCGATTTCGGCCTATTGGTTAAAAAATGA
GCTGATTTAACAAAAATTTAACGCGAATTTTAACAAAATATTAACGCTTACAATTTAGGTGGCACTTTTC
GGGGAAATGTGCGCGGAACCCCTATTTGTTTATTTTTCTAAATACATTCAAATATGTATCCGCTCATGAG
ACAATAACCCTGATAAATGCTTCAATAATATTGAAAAAGGAAGAGTATGAGTATTCAACATTTCCGTGTC
GCCCTTATTCCCTTTTTTGCGGCATTTTGCCTTCCTGTTTTTGCTCACCCAGAAACGCTGGTGAAAGTAA
AAGATGCTGAAGATCAGTTGGGTGCACGAGTGGGTTACATCGAACTGGATCTCAACAGCGGTAAGATCCT
TGAGAGTTTTCGCCCCGAAGAACGTTTTCCAATGATGAGCACTTTTAAAGTTCTGCTATGTGGCGCGGTA
TTATCCCGTATTGACGCCGGGCAAGAGCAACTCGGTCGCCGCATACACTATTCTCAGAATGACTTGGTTG
AGTACTCACCAGTCACAGAAAAGCATCTTACGGATGGCATGACAGTAAGAGAATTATGCAGTGCTGCCAT
AACCATGAGTGATAACACTGCGGCCAACTTACTTCTGACAACGATCGGAGGACCGAAGGAGCTAACCGCT
TTTTTGCACAACATGGGGGATCATGTAACTCGCCTTGATCGTTGGGAACCGGAGCTGAATGAAGCCATAC
CAAACGACGAGCGTGACACCACGATGCCTGCAGCAATGGCAACAACGTTGCGCAAACTATTAACTGGCGA
ACTACTTACTCTAGCTTCCCGGCAACAATTAATAGACTGGATGGAGGCGGATAAAGTTGCAGGACCACTT
CTGCGCTCGGCCCTTCCGGCTGGCTGGTTTATTGCTGATAAATCTGGAGCCGGTGAGCGTGGGTCTCGCG
GTATCATTGCAGCACTGGGGCCAGATGGTAAGCCCTCCCGTATCGTAGTTATCTACACGACGGGGAGTCA
GGCAACTATGGATGAACGAAATAGACAGATCGCTGAGATAGGTGCCTCACTGATTAAGCATTGGTAACTG
TCAGACCAAGTTTACTCATATATACTTTAGATTGATTTAAAACTTCATTTTTAATTTAAAAGGATCTAGG
TGAAGATCCTTTTTGATAATCTCATGACCAAAATCCCTTAACGTGAGTTTTCGTTCCACTGAGCGTCAGA
CCCCGTAGAAAAGATCAAAGGATCTTCTTGAGATCCTTTTTTTCTGCGCGTAATCTGCTGCTTGCAAACA
AAAAAACCACCGCTACCAGCGGTGGTTTGTTTGCCGGATCAAGAGCTACCAACTCTTTTTCCGAAGGTAA
CTGGCTTCAGCAGAGCGCAGATACCAAATACTGTCCTTCTAGTGTAGCCGTAGTTAGGCCACCACTTCAA
GAACTCTGTAGCACCGCCTACATACCTCGCTCTGCTAATCCTGTTACCAGTGGCTGCTGCCAGTGGCGAT
AAGTCGTGTCTTACCGGGTTGGACTCAAGACGATAGTTACCGGATAAGGCGCAGCGGTCGGGCTGAACGG
GGGGTTCGTGCACACAGCCCAGCTTGGAGCGAACGACCTACACCGAACTGAGATACCTACAGCGTGAGCT
ATGAGAAAGCGCCACGCTTCCCGAAGGGAGAAAGGCGGACAGGTATCCGGTAAGCGGCAGGGTCGGAACA
GGAGAGCGCACGAGGGAGCTTCCAGGGGGAAACGCCTGGTATCTTTATAGTCCTGTCGGGTTTCGCCACC
TCTGACTTGAGCGTCGATTTTTGTGATGCTCGTCAGGGGGGCGGAGCCTATGGAAAAACGCCAGCAACGC
GGCCTTTTTACGGTTCCTGGCCTTTTGCTGGCCTTTTGCTCACATGTTCTTTCCTGCGTTATCCCCTGAT
TCTGTGGATAACCGTATTACCGCCTTTGAGTGAGCTGATACCGCTCGCCGCAGCCGAACGACCGAGCGCA
GCGAGTCAGTGAGCGAGGAAGCGGAAGAGCGCCTGATGCGGTATTTTCTCCTTACGCATCTGTGCGGTAT
TTCACACCGCAATGGTGCACTCTCAGTACAATCTGCTCTGATGCCGCATAGTTAAGCCAGTATACACTCC
GCTATCGCTACGTGACTGGGTCATGGCTGCGCCCCGACACCCGCCAACACCCGCTGACGCGCCCTGACGG
GCTTGTCTGCTCCCGGCATCCGCTTACAGACAAGCTGTGACCGTCTCCGGGAGCTGCATGTGTCAGAGGT
TTTCACCGTCATCACCGAAACGCGCGAGGCAGCTGCGGTAAAGCTCATCAGCGTGGTCGTGAAGCGATTC
ACAGATGTCTGCCTGTTCATCCGCGTCCAGCTCGTTGAGTTTCTCCAGAAGCGTTAATGTCTGGCTTCTG
ATAAAGCGGGCCATGTTAAGGGCGGTTTTTTCCTGTTTGGTCACTGATGCCTCCGTGTAAGGGGGATTTC
TGTTCATGGGGGTAATGATACCGATGAAACGAGAGAGGATGCTCACGATACGGGTTACTGATGATGAACA
TGCCCGGTTACTGGAACGTTGTGAGGGTAAACAACTGGCGGTATGGATGCGGCGGGACCAGAGAAAAATC
ACTCAGGGTCAATGCCAGCGCTTCGTTAATACAGATGTAGGTGTTCCACAGGGTAGCCAGCAGCATCCTG
CGATGCAGATCCGGAACATAATGGTGCAGGGCGCTGACTTCCGCGTTTCCAGACTTTACGAAACACGGAA
ACCGAAGACCATTCATGTTGTTGCTCAGGTCGCAGACGTTTTGCAGCAGCAGTCGCTTCACGTTCGCTCG
CGTATCGGTGATTCATTCTGCTAACCAGTAAGGCAACCCCGCCAGCCTAGCCGGGTCCTCAACGACAGGA
GCACGATCATGCGCACCCGTGGGGCCGCCATGCCGGCGATAATGGCCTGCTTCTCGCCGAAACGTTTGGT
GGCGGGACCAGTGACGAAGGCTTGAGCGAGGGCGTGCAAGATTCCGAATACCGCAAGCGACAGGCCGATC
ATCGTCGCGCTCCAGCGAAAGCGGTCCTCGCCGAAAATGACCCAGAGCGCTGCCGGCACCTGTCCTACGA
GTTGCATGATAAAGAAGACAGTCATAAGTGCGGCGACGATAGTCATGCCCCGCGCCCACCGGAAGGAGCT
GACTGGGTTGAAGGCTCTCAAGGGCATCGGTCGAGATCCCGGTGCCTAATGAGTGAGCTAACTTACATTA
ATTGCGTTGCGCTCACTGCCCGCTTTCCAGTCGGGAAACCTGTCGTGCCAGCTGCATTAATGAATCGGCC
AACGCGCGGGGAGAGGCGGTTTGCGTATTGGGCGCCAGGGTGGTTTTTCTTTTCACCAGTGAGACGGGCA
ACAGCTGATTGCCCTTCACCGCCTGGCCCTGAGAGAGTTGCAGCAAGCGGTCCACGCTGGTTTGCCCCAG
CAGGCGAAAATCCTGTTTGATGGTGGTTAACGGCGGGATATAACATGAGCTGTCTTCGGTATCGTCGTAT
CCCACTACCGAGATATCCGCACCAACGCGCAGCCCGGACTCGGTAATGGCGCGCATTGCGCCCAGCGCCA
TCTGATCGTTGGCAACCAGCATCGCAGTGGGAACGATGCCCTCATTCAGCATTTGCATGGTTTGTTGAAA
ACCGGACATGGCACTCCAGTCGCCTTCCCGTTCCGCTATCGGCTGAATTTGATTGCGAGTGAGATATTTA
TGCCAGCCAGCCAGACGCAGACGCGCCGAGACAGAACTTAATGGGCCCGCTAACAGCGCGATTTGCTGGT
GACCCAATGCGACCAGATGCTCCACGCCCAGTCGCGTACCGTCTTCATGGGAGAAAATAATACTGTTGAT
GGGTGTCTGGTCAGAGACATCAAGAAATAACGCCGGAACATTAGTGCAGGCAGCTTCCACAGCAATGGCA
TCCTGGTCATCCAGCGGATAGTTAATGATCAGCCCACTGACGCGTTGCGCGAGAAGATTGTGCACCGCCG
CTTTACAGGCTTCGACGCCGCTTCGTTCTACCATCGACACCACCACGCTGGCACCCAGTTGATCGGCGCG
AGATTTAATCGCCGCGACAATTTGCGACGGCGCGTGCAGGGCCAGACTGGAGGTGGCAACGCCAATCAGC
AACGACTGTTTGCCCGCCAGTTGTTGTGCCACGCGGTTGGGAATGTAATTCAGCTCCGCCATCGCCGCTT
CCACTTTTTCCCGCGTTTTCGCAGAAACGTGGCTGGCCTGGTTCACCACGCGGGAAACGGTCTGATAAGA
GACACCGGCATACTCTGCGACATCGTATAACGTTACTGGTTTCACATTCACCACCCTGAATTGACTCTCT
TCCGGGCGCTATCATGCCATACCGCGAAAGGTTTTGCGCCATTCGATGGTGTCCGGGATCTCGACGCTCT
CCCTTATGCGACTCCTGCATTAGGAAGCAGCCCAGTAGTAGGTTGAGGCCGTTGAGCACCGCCGCCGCAA
GGAATGGTGCATGCAAGGAGATGGCGCCCAACAGTCCCCCGGCCACGGGGCCTGCCACCATACCCACGCC
GAAACAAGCGCTCATGAGCCCGAAGTGGCGAGCCCGATCTTCCCCATCGGTGATGTCGGCGATATAGGCG
CCAGCAACCGCACCTGTGGCGCCGGTGATGCCGGCCACGATGCGTCCGGCGTAGAGGATCGAGATCTCGA
TCCCGCGAAATTAATACGACTCACTATAGGGGAATTGTGAGCGGATAACAATTCCCCTCTAGAAATAATT
TTGTTTAACTTTAAGAAGGAGA
