>Addgene plasmid #176776 | pEE019 | depositor partial sequence | sequence record 342607 | Insert (including NdeI and XhoI sites)
CATATGCTGATTCGTCCGGTTACCTTCCGCAATATGAACCAGCAGATTATTGGCATCCTTCACACTCCGG
ACAACATCCGTCTGAATGAAAAAGTACCGGGTATCCTGATGTTCCATGGCTTCACTGGTAATAAAACTGA
AGCGCACCGCCTGTTTGTGCACGTGGCTCGTTCTCTGTCCGAACATGGTTTCATCGTGCTGCGTTTCGAC
TTCCGCGGAAGCGGTGATAGCGATGGTGAATTCGAAGACATGACCCTGCCGGGTGAAGTTAGCGACGCAG
AGCGCGCGCTGACCTTTCTGTTGCGCCAGCGTAACGTTGATAAAAACCGTATTGGTGTAATCGGTCTGTC
CATGGGTGGCCGTGTTGCGGCGATTCTGGCAAGCAAGGACCGGCGCGTTAAATTCGCTGTCCTGTACAGC
CCGGCGCTGGGTCCGCTGCGCGATCGTTCTCTGTCTTTCATGAGCAAAGAAAAAATTGAACGTCTGAACT
CCGGTGAGGCAGTGGAATTCTTCGCTGAAGGTTGGTATATCAAAAAAGCATTCTTTGAGACCGTGGACTA
TATTGTCCCGCTGGACATCATGGATTCCATTAAAGTTCCGGTTTTGATCGTTCATGGCGACAAAGACCCG
CTCATTCCGGTTGGTGAGGCTATCCGTGCATACGAAAAAATCAAAGGTGTTAACGAGAAAAATGAGCTGT
ACATTGTACGTGGCGGTGATCACACCTTCTCCAAAAAAGAACACACCCTGGAGGTAATCAAGAAAACTTT
GGACTGGATCCGTAGCCTGGGCATTCTCGAG
